>Addgene plasmid #158299 | pLKO_HSV.NWS.VSVg_NGFR | addgene full sequence | sequence record 329604 | Addgene NGS Result
TCGACGGTATCGATCACGAGACTAGTATCGAGCGGCCGCCCCCTTCACCGAGGGCCTATTTCCCATGATT
CCTTCATATTTGCATATACGATACAAGGCTGTTAGAGAGATAATTGGAATTAATTTGACTGTAAACACAA
AGATATTAGTACAAAATACGTGACGTAGAAAGTAATAATTTCTTGGGTAGTTTGCAGTTTTAAAATTATG
TTTTAAAATGGACTATCATATGCTTACCGTAACTTGAAAGTATTTCGATTTCTTGGCTTTATATATCTTG
TGGAAAGGACGAAACACCGGGTCTTCGAGAAGACCTGTTTTAGAGCTAGAAATAGCAAGTTAAAATAAGG
CTAGTCCGTTATCAACTTGAAAAAGTGGCACCGAGTCGGTGCTTTTTTTAATTCTCGACCTCGAGACAAA
TGGCAGTATTCATCCACAATTTTAAAAGAAAAGGGGGGATTGGGGGGTACAGTGCAGGGGAAAGAATAGT
AGACATAATAGCAACAGACATACAAACTAAAGAATTACAAAAACAAATTACAAAAATTCAAAATTTTCGG
GTTTATTACAGGGACAGCAGAGATCCACTTTGGCCGCGGCTCGAGGCGATAAGCTTTGCAAAGATGGATA
AAGTTTTAAACAGAGAGGAATCTTTGCAGCTAATGGACCTTCTAGGTCTTGAAAGGAGTGGGAATTGGCT
CCGGTGCCCGTCAGTGGGCAGAGCGCACATCGCCCACAGTCCCCGAGAAGTTGGGGGGAGGGGTCGGCAA
TTGAACCGGTGCCTAGAGAAGGTGGCGCGGGGTAAACTGGGAAAGTGATGTCGTGTACTGGCTCCGCCTT
TTTCCCGAGGGTGGGGGAGAACCGTATATAAGTGCAGTAGTCGCCGTGAACGTTCTTTTTCGCAACGGGT
TTGCCGCCAGAACACAGGTAAGTGCCGTGTGTGGTTCCCGCGGGCCTGGCCTCTTTACGGGTTATGGCCC
TTGCGTGCCTTGAATTACTTCCACCTGGCTGCAGTACGTGATTCTTGATCCCGAGCTTCGGGTTGGAAGT
GGGTGGGAGAGTTCGAGGCCTTGCGCTTAAGGAGCCCCTTCGCCTCGTGCTTGAGTTGAGGCCTGGCCTG
GGCGCTGGGGCCGCCGCGTGCGAATCTGGTGGCACCTTCGCGCCTGTCTCGCTGCTTTCGATAAGTCTCT
AGCCATTTAAAATTTTTGATGACCTGCTGCGACGCTTTTTTTCTGGCAAGATAGTCTTGTAAATGCGGGC
CAAGATCTGCACACTGGTATTTCGGTTTTTGGGGCCGCGGGCGGCGACGGGGCCCGTGCGTCCCAGCGCA
CATGTTCGGCGAGGCGGGGCCTGCGAGCGCGGCCACCGAGAATCGGACGGGGGTAGTCTCAAGCTGGCCG
GCCTGCTCTGGTGCCTGGCCTCGCGCCGCCGTGTATCGCCCCGCCCTGGGCGGCAAGGCTGGCCCGGTCG
GCACCAGTTGCGTGAGCGGAAAGATGGCCGCTTCCCGGCCCTGCTGCAGGGAGCTCAAAATGGAGGACGC
GGCGCTCGGGAGAGCGGGCGGGTGAGTCACCCACACAAAGGAAAAGGGCCTTTCCGTCCTCAGCCGTCGC
TTCATGTGACTCCACGGAGTACCGGGCGCCGTCCAGGCACCTCGATTAGTTCTCGAGCTTTTGGAGTACG
TCGTCTTTAGGTTGGGGGGAGGGGTTTTATGCGATGGAGTTTCCCCACACTGAGTGGGTGGAGACTGAAG
TTAGGCCAGCTTGGCACTTGATGTAATTCTCCTTGGAATTTGCCCTTTTTGAGTTTGGATCTTGGTTCAT
TCTCAAGCCTCAGACAGTGGTTCAAAGTTTTTTTCTTCCATTTCAGGTGTCGTGAGGAATTCTGCAGTCG
ATCGACGGTACCGCGGGCCCGGGATCCACGGTCGCCACCATGGGGGCAGGTGCCACCGGCCGCGCCATGG
ACGGGCCGCGCCTGCTGCTGTTGCTGCTTCTGGGGGTGTCCCTTGGAGGTGCCAAGGAGGCATGCCAGCC
CGAGCTGGCCCCCGAGGACCCCGAGGACGGAGGAGGCGGGGGAGGGAACTGGTCCCACCCCCAATTCGAG
AAAGGAGGAGGCGGGGGAGGGTATACAGATATCGAAATGAATAGACTCGGAAAGCCCACAGGCCTGTACA
CACACAGCGGTGAGTGCTGCAAAGCCTGCAACCTGGGCGAGGGTGTGGCCCAGCCTTGTGGAGCCAACCA
GACCGTGTGTGAGCCCTGCCTGGACAGCGTGACGTTCTCCGACGTGGTGAGCGCGACCGAGCCGTGCAAG
CCGTGCACCGAGTGCGTGGGGCTCCAGAGCATGTCGGCGCCGTGCGTGGAGGCCGACGACGCCGTGTGCC
GCTGCGCCTACGGCTACTACCAGGATGAGACGACTGGGCGCTGCGAGGCGTGCCGCGTGTGCGAGGCGGG
CTCGGGCCTCGTGTTCTCCTGCCAGGACAAGCAGAACACCGTGTGCGAGGAGTGCCCCGACGGCACGTAT
TCCGACGAGGCCAACCACGTGGACCCGTGCCTGCCCTGCACCGTGTGCGAGGACACCGAGCGCCAGCTCC
GCGAGTGCACACGCTGGGCCGACGCCGAGTGCGAGGAGATCCCTGGCCGTTGGATTACACGGTCCACACC
CCCAGAGGGCTCGGACAGCACAGCCCCCAGCACCCAGGAGCCTGAGGCACCTCCAGAACAAGACCTCATA
GCCAGCACGGTGGCAGGTGTGGTGACCACAGTGATGGGCAGCTCCCAGCCCGTGGTGACCCGAGGCACCA
CCGACAACCTCATCCCTGTCTATTGCTCCATCCTGGCTGCTGTGGTTGTGGGCCTTGTGGCCTACATAGC
CTTCAAGAGGTGGAACAGGGGTATCCTCTAGAGCGGCCGCGTCGACAATCAACCTCTGGATTACAAAATT
TGTGAAAGATTGACTGGTATTCTTAACTATGTTGCTCCTTTTACGCTATGTGGATACGCTGCTTTAATGC
CTTTGTATCATGCTATTGCTTCCCGTATGGCTTTCATTTTCTCCTCCTTGTATAAATCCTGGTTGCTGTC
TCTTTATGAGGAGTTGTGGCCCGTTGTCAGGCAACGTGGCGTGGTGTGCACTGTGTTTGCTGACGCAACC
CCCACTGGTTGGGGCATTGCCACCACCTGTCAGCTCCTTTCCGGGACTTTCGCTTTCCCCCTCCCTATTG
CCACGGCGGAACTCATCGCCGCCTGCCTTGCCCGCTGCTGGACAGGGGCTCGGCTGTTGGGCACTGACAA
TTCCGTGGTGTTGTCGGGGAAGCTGACGTCCTTTCCATGGCTGCTCGCCTGTGTTGCCACCTGGATTCTG
CGCGGGACGTCCTTCTGCTACGTCCCTTCGGCCCTCAATCCAGCGGACCTTCCTTCCCGCGGCCTGCTGC
CGGCTCTGCGGCCTCTTCCGCATCTTCGCCTTCGCCCTCAGACGAGTCGGATCTCCCTTTGGGCCGCCTC
CCCGCCTGGGTACCTTTAAGACCAATGACTTACAAGGCAGCTGTAGATCTTAGCCACTTTTTAAAAGAAA
AGGGGGGACTGGAAGGGCTAATTCACTCCCAACGAAGATAAGATCTGCTTTTTGCTTGTACTGGGTCTCT
CTGGTTAGACCAGATCTGAGCCTGGGAGCTCTCTGGCTAACTAGGGAACCCACTGCTTAAGCCTCAATAA
AGCTTGCCTTGAGTGCTTCAAGTAGTGTGTGCCCGTCTGTTGTGTGACTCTGGTAACTAGAGATCCCTCA
GACCCTTTTAGTCAGTGTGGAAAATCTCTAGCAGTAGTAGTTCATGTCATCTTATTATTCAGTATTTATA
ACTTGCAAAGAAATGAATATCAGAGAGTGAGAGGAACTTGTTTATTGCAGCTTATAATGGTTACAAATAA
AGCAATAGCATCACAAATTTCACAAATAAAGCATTTTTTTCACTGCATTCTAGTTGTGGTTTGTCCAAAC
TCATCAATGTATCTTATCATGTCTGGCTCTAGCTATCCCGCCCCTAACTCCGCCCATCCCGCCCCTAACT
CCGCCCAGTTCCGCCCATTCTCCGCCCCATGGCTGACTAATTTTTTTTATTTATGCAGAGGCCGAGGCCG
CCTCGGCCTCTGAGCTATTCCAGAAGTAGTGAGGAGGCTTTTTTGGAGGCCTAGGGACGTACCCAATTCG
CCCTATAGTGAGTCGTATTACGCGCGCTCACTGGCCGTCGTTTTACAACGTCGTGACTGGGAAAACCCTG
GCGTTACCCAACTTAATCGCCTTGCAGCACATCCCCCTTTCGCCAGCTGGCGTAATAGCGAAGAGGCCCG
CACCGATCGCCCTTCCCAACAGTTGCGCAGCCTGAATGGCGAATGGG
[124 nt withheld, positions 4388-4511]
C
[91 nt withheld, positions 4513-4603]
A
[49 nt withheld, positions 4605-4653]
CCTTTGACGTTGGAGTCCACGTTCTTT
[37 nt withheld, positions 4681-4717]
ACCCTATCTCGGTCTATTCTTTTGATTTATAAGGGATTTTGCCGATTTCGGCCTATTGGTTAAAAAATGA
GCTGATTTAACAAAAATTTAACGCGAATTTTAACAAAATATTAACGCTTACAATTTAGGTGGCACTTTTC
GGGGAAATGTGCGCGGAACCCCTATTTGTTTATTTTTCTAAATACATTCAAATATGTATCCGCTCATGAG
ACAATAACCCTGATAAATGCTTCAATAATATTGAAAAAGGAAGAGTATGAGTATTCAACATTTCCGTGTC
GCCCTTATTCCCTTTTTTGCGGCATTTTGCCTTCCTGTTTTTGCTCACCCAGAAACGCTGGTGAAAGTAA
AAGATGCTGAAGATCAGTTGGGTGCACGAGTGGGTTACATCGAACTGGATCTCAACAGCGGTAAGATCCT
TGAGAGTTTTCGCCCCGAAGAACGTTTTCCAATGATGAGCACTTTTAAAGTTCTGCTATGTGGCGCGGTA
TTATCCCGTATTGACGCCGGGCAAGAGCAACTCGGTCGCCGCATACACTATTCTCAGAATGACTTGGTTG
AGTACTCACCAGTCACAGAAAAGCATCTTACGGATGGCATGACAGTAAGAGAATTATGCAGTGCTGCCAT
AACCATGAGTGATAACACTGCGGCCAACTTACTTCTGACAACGATCGGAGGACCGAAGGAGCTAACCGCT
TTTTTGCACAACATGGGGGATCATGTAACTCGCCTTGATCGTTGGGAACCGGAGCTGAATGAAGCCATAC
CAAACGACGAGCGTGACACCACGATGCCTGTAGCAATGGCAACAACGTTGCGCAAACTATTAACTGGCGA
ACTACTTACTCTAGCTTCCCGGCAACAATTAATAGACTGGATGGAGGCGGATAAAGTTGCAGGACCACTT
CTGCGCTCGGCCCTTCCGGCTGGCTGGTTTATTGCTGATAAATCTGGAGCCGGTGAGCGTGGGTCTCGCG
GTATCATTGCAGCACTGGGGCCAGATGGTAAGCCCTCCCGTATCGTAGTTATCTACACGACGGGGAGTCA
GGCAACTATGGATGAACGAAATAGACAGATCGCTGAGATAGGTGCCTCACTGATTAAGCATTGGTAACTG
TCAGACCAAGTTTACTCATATATACTTTAGATTGATTTAAAACTTCATTTTTAATTTAAAAGGATCTAGG
TGAAGATCCTTTTTGATAATCTCATGACCAAAATCCCTTAACGTGAGTTTTCGTTCCACTGAGCGTCAGA
CCCCGTAGAAAAGATCAAAGGATCTTCTTGAGATCCTTTTTTTCTGCGCGTAATCTGCTGCTTGCAAACA
AAAAAACCACCGCTACCAGCGGTGGTTTGTTTGCCGGATCAAGAGCTACCAACTCTTTTTCCGAAGGTAA
CTGGCTTCAGCAGAGCGCAGATACCAAATACTGTTCTTCTAGTGTAGCCGTAGTTAGGCCACCACTTCAA
GAACTCTGTAGCACCGCCTACATACCTCGCTCTGCTAATCCTGTTACCAGTGGCTGCTGCCAGTGGCGAT
AAGTCGTGTCTTACCGGGTTGGACTCAAGACGATAGTTACCGGATAAGGCGCAGCGGTCGGGCTGAACGG
GGGGTTCGTGCACACAGCCCAGCTTGGAGCGAACGACCTACACCGAACTGAGATACCTACAGCGTGAGCT
ATGAGAAAGCGCCACGCTTCCCGAAGGGAGAAAGGCGGACAGGTATCCGGTAAGCGGCAGGGTCGGAACA
GGAGAGCGCACGAGGGAGCTTCCAGGGGGAAACGCCTGGTATCTTTATAGTCCTGTCGGGTTTCGCCACC
TCTGACTTGAGCGTCGATTTTTGTGATGCTCGTCAGGGGGGCGGAGCCTATGGAAAAACGCCAGCAACGC
GGCCTTTTTACGGTTCCTGGCCTTTTGCTGGCCTTTTGCTCACATGTTCTTTCCTGCGTTATCCCCTGAT
TCTGTGGATAACCGTATTACCGCCTTTGAGTGAGCTGATACCGCTCGCCGCAGCCGAACGACCGAGCGCA
GCGAGTCAGTGAGCGAGGAAGCGGAAGAGCGCCCAATACGCAAACCGCCTCTCCCCGCGCGTTGGCCGAT
TCATTAATGCAGCTGGCACGACAGGTTTCCCGACTGGAAAGCGGGCAGTGAGCGCAACGCAATTAATGTG
AGTTAGCTCACTCATTAGGCACCCCAGGCTTTACACTTTATGCTTCCGGCTCGTATGTTGTGTGGAATTG
TGAGCGGATAACAATTTCACACAGGAAACAGCTATGACCATGATTACGCCAAGCGCGCAATTAACCCTCA
CTAAAGGGAACAAAAGCTGGAGCTGCAAGCTTAATGTAGTCTTATGCAATACTCTTGTAGTCTTGCAACA
TGGTAACGATGAGTTAGCAACATGCCTTACAAGGAGAGAAAAAGCACCGTGCATGGCGATTGGTGGAAGT
AAGGTGGTACGATCGTGCCTTATTAGGAAGGCAACAGACGGGTCTGACATGGATTGGACGAACCACTGAA
TTGCCGCATTGCAGAGATATTGTATTTAAGTGCCTAGCTCGATACATAAACGGGTCTCTCTGGTTAGACC
AGATCTGAGCCTGGGAGCTCTCTGGCTAACTAGGGAACCCACTGCTTAAGCCTCAATAAAGCTTGCCTTG
AGTGCTTCAAGTAGTGTGTGCCCGTCTGTTGTGTGACTCTGGTAACTAGAGATCCCTCAGACCCTTTTAG
TCAGTGTGGAAAATCTCTAGCAGTGGCGCCCGAACAGGGACTTGAAAGCGAAAGGGAAACCAGAGGAGCT
CTCTCGACGCAGGACTCGGCTTGCTGAAGCGCGCACGGCAAGAGGCGAGGGGCGGCGACTGGTGAGTACG
CCAAAAATTTTGACTAGCGGAGGCTAGAAGGAGAGAGATGGGTGCGAGAGCGTCAGTATTAAGCGGGGGA
GAATTAGATCGCGATGGGAAAAAATTCGGTTAAGGCCAGGGGGAAAGAAAAAATATAAATTAAAACATAT
AGTATGGGCAAGCAGGGAGCTAGAACGATTCGCAGTTAATCCTGGCCTGTTAGAAACATCAGAAGGCTGT
AGACAAATACTGGGACAGCTACAACCATCCCTTCAGACAGGATCAGAAGAACTTAGATCATTATATAATA
CAGTAGCAACCCTCTATTGTGTGCATCAAAGGATAGAGATAAAAGACACCAAGGAAGCTTTAGACAAGAT
AGAGGAAGAGCAAAACAAAAGTAAGACCACCGCACAGCAAGCGGCCGCTGATCTTCAGACCTGGAGGAGG
AGATATGAGGGACAATTGGAGAAGTGAATTATATAAATATAAAGTAGTAAAAATTGAACCATTAGGAGTA
GCACCCACCAAGGCAAAGAGAAGAGTGGTGCAGAGAGAAAAAAGAGCAGTGGGAATAGGAGCTTTGTTCC
TTGGGTTCTTGGGAGCAGCAGGAAGCACTATGGGCGCAGCGTCAATGACGCTGACGGTACAGGCCAGACA
ATTATTGTCTGGTATAGTGCAGCAGCAGAACAATTTGCTGAGGGCTATTGAGGCGCAACAGCATCTGTTG
CAACTCACAGTCTGGGGCATCAAGCAGCTCCAGGCAAGAATCCTGGCTGTGGAAAGATACCTAAAGGATC
AACAGCTCCTGGGGATTTGGGGTTGCTCTGGAAAACTCATTTGCACCACTGCTGTGCCTTGGAATGCTAG
TTGGAGTAATAAATCTCTGGAACAGATTTGGAATCACACGACCTGGATGGAGTGGGACAGAGAAATTAAC
AATTACACAAGCTTAATACACTCCTTAATTGAAGAATCGCAAAACCAGCAAGAAAAGAATGAACAAGAAT
TATTGGAATTAGATAAATGGGCAAGTTTGTGGAATTGGTTTAACATAACAAATTGGCTGTGGTATATAAA
ATTATTCATAATGATAGTAGGAGGCTTGGTAGGTTTAAGAATAGTTTTTGCTGTACTTTCTATAGTGAAT
AGAGTTAGGCAGGGATATTCACCATTATCGTTTCAGACCCACCTCCCAACCCCGAGGGGACCCGACAGGC
CCGAAGGAATAGAAGAAGAAGGTGGAGAGAGAGACAGAGACAGATCCATTCGATTAGTGAACGGATC
Features (pLannotate 1.2.2; 29 found; start..end, strand, type, name):
     50..290     +  promoter       U6 promoter: RNA polymerase III promoter for human U6 snRNA
    317..392     +  misc_RNA       gRNA scaffold: guide RNA scaffold for the Streptococcus pyogenes CRISPR/Cas9 system
    440..557     +  misc_feature   cPPT/CTS: central polypurine tract and central termination sequence of HIV-1
    624..690     +  CDS            small t antigen (fragment): SV40 (simian virus 40) small t antigen
    697..1875    +  promoter       EF-1α promoter: strong constitutive promoter for human elongation factor EF-1α
   1892..1917    +  misc_feature   MCS (fragment): multiple cloning site
   1930..2886    +  CDS            NGFR (fragment): TNR16_HUMAN - Also known as TNFRSF16. Experimental evidence at protein level: Swiss-Prot protein existence level 1. Low affinity receptor which can bind to NGF, BDNF, NTF3, and NTF4. Forms a heterodimeric receptor with SORCS2 that binds the precursor forms of NGF, BDNF and NTF3 with high affinity, and has much lower affinity for mature NGF and BDNF (PubMed:24908487). Plays an important role in differentiation and survival of specific neuronal populations during development (By similarity). Can mediate cell survival as well as cell death of neural cells. Plays a role in the inactivation of RHOA
   2917..3505    +  misc_feature   WPRE: woodchuck hepatitis virus posttranscriptional regulatory element
   3510..3647    +  CDS            nef (fragment): NEF_HV1LA - Experimental evidence at protein level: Swiss-Prot protein existence level 1. Extracellular Nef protein targets CD4(+) T-lymphocytes for apoptosis by interacting with CXCR4 surface receptors. From Human immunodeficiency virus type 1 group M subtype B (isolate Lai) (HIV-1).
   3633..3813    +  LTR            5' LTR (truncated): truncated 5' long terminal repeat (LTR) from HIV-1
   3885..4006    +  polyA_signal   SV40 poly(A) signal: SV40 polyadenylation signal
   4046..4181    +  rep_origin     SV40 ori: SV40 origin of replication
   4202..4220    -  promoter       T7 promoter: promoter for bacteriophage T7 RNA polymerase
   4228..4383    +  CDS            lacZα (fragment): LacZα fragment of β-galactosidase; lacZ fragment
   4388..4816    +  rep_origin     f1 ori (sequence partly withheld): f1 bacteriophage origin of replication; arrow indicates direction of (+) strand synthesis
   4869..4973    +  promoter       AmpR promoter: bla
   4974..5834    +  CDS            AmpR: β-lactamase; bla; confers resistance to ampicillin, carbenicillin, and related antibiotics
   6005..6593    +  rep_origin     ori: high-copy-number ColE1/pMB1/pBR322/pUC origin of replication
   6776..6868    +  CDS            lacI (fragment): lac repressor; lacI; The lac repressor binds to the lac operator to inhibit transcription in E. coli. This inhibition can be relieved by adding lactose or isopropyl-β-D-thiogalactopyranoside (IPTG).
   6881..6902    +  protein_bind   CAP binding site: CAP binding activates transcription in the presence of cAMP. E. coli catabolite activator protein
   6917..6947    +  promoter       lac promoter: promoter for the E. coli lac operon
   6955..6971    +  protein_bind   lac operator: The lac repressor binds to the lac operator to inhibit transcription in E. coli. This inhibition can be relieved by adding lactose or isopropyl-β-D-thiogalactopyranoside (IPTG). lac repressor encoded by lacI
   7016..7034    +  promoter       T3 promoter: promoter for bacteriophage T3 RNA polymerase
   7062..7288    +  promoter       RSV promoter: Rous sarcoma virus enhancer/promoter
   7289..7469    +  LTR            5' LTR (truncated): truncated 5' long terminal repeat (LTR) from HIV-1
   7516..7641    +  misc_feature   HIV-1 Ψ: packaging signal of human immunodeficiency virus type 1
   7625..7988    +  CDS            HIV-1 gag (fragment): gag protein from human immunodeficiency virus 1; gag
   8134..8367    +  misc_feature   RRE: The Rev response element (RRE) of HIV-1 allows for Rev-dependent mRNA export from the nucleus to the cytoplasm.
   8744..8844    +  CDS            Rev (fragment): human immunodeficiency virus 1 (HIV-1) Rev protein; rev; enhances nuclear export of unspliced and incompletely spliced viral mRNAs
