[The description below was written by a language model from this plasmid's Addgene catalogue record and pLannotate feature annotations shown in this document.]
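Description:
pLKO_HSV.NWS.VSVg_NGFR is a lentiviral CRISPR vector on the pLKO backbone (about 8.8 kb in the sequenced record) that pairs a guide RNA cloning cassette with a protein barcode, or "Pro-Code", for tracking transduced cells. It is propagated in E. coli as a high-copy plasmid through a ColE1/pUC-type origin with ampicillin selection (AmpR). An f1 origin, an SV40 origin and remnants of a lac/lacZα cloning region are also annotated in the backbone. The viral portion has an RSV promoter fused to a truncated HIV-1 5' LTR, which drives genomic RNA production in packaging cells. This is followed by the Ψ packaging signal with a gag fragment, the RRE for Rev-dependent export, a cPPT/CTS, a WPRE, and a second truncated LTR serving as the 3' LTR, with an SV40 poly(A) signal beyond it.

Two expression units sit between the LTRs. A human U6 Pol III promoter precedes the S. pyogenes Cas9 guide RNA scaffold, providing a site into which an sgRNA spacer can be cloned; the vector does not itself encode Cas9. Downstream, the EF-1α promoter drives a human NGFR lacking its signaling domain (dNGFR), an inert cell-surface scaffold. According to the catalogue fields it carries an N-terminal combination of three epitope tags: HSV, NWS and VSVg. The tags are not annotated separately in the feature table, which marks only the NGFR fragment. Antibody detection of this particular epitope combination identifies which vector, and hence which guide, a cell received. This allows pooled CRISPR screens to be read out phenotypically at single-cell resolution by cytometry. No drug-selection marker for mammalian cells is annotated.
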