Addgene plasmid #158299: pLKO_HSV.NWS.VSVg_NGFR
Purpose: Protein Barcode (Pro-Code) for vector/cell tracking. Contains U6 trRNA cassette for sgRNA cloning. Enables phenotypic CRISPR screens at a single cell resolution (using cytometry).
Depositing lab: Brian Brown. Depositing organization: Icahn School of Medicine at Mount Sinai. Publication: Protein Barcodes Enable High-Dimensional Single-Cell CRISPR Screens. Wroblewska A, Dhainaut M, Ben-Zvi B, Rose SA, Park ES, Amir ED, Bektesevic A, Baccarini A, Merad M, Rahman AH, Brown BD. Cell. 2018 Nov 1;175(4):1141-1155.e16. doi: 10.1016/j.cell.2018.09.022. Epub 2018 Oct 18. PubMed 30343902.
Backbone
  Vector backbone: pLKO
  Backbone size w/o insert (bp): 9000
  Vector type: Lentiviral, CRISPR
Growth in bacteria
  Bacterial resistance: Ampicillin, 100 μg/mL
  Growth temperature: 37°C
  Growth strain: NEB Stable
  Copy number: High Copy
Gene/Insert
  Gene/Insert name: Pro-Code Tagged human dNGFR
  Species: H. sapiens (human)
  Insert size (bp): 1000
  Mutation: Truncation of the signaling domain
  Entrez Gene: NGFR (a.k.a. CD271, Gp80-LNGFR, TNFRSF16, p75(NTR), p75NTR)
  Promoter: EF1a
  Tag / fusion protein: HSV.NWS.VSVg (N terminal on insert)
  Cloning method: Restriction Enzyme; 5′ cloning site Unknown (unknown if destroyed)
  Sequencing primers: 5′ cctttttgagtttggatcttggttcat
Terms and licenses: Academic/Nonprofit Terms; Industry Terms: Not Available to Industry
How to cite: pLKO_HSV.NWS.VSVg_NGFR was a gift from Brian Brown (Addgene plasmid # 158299 ; http://n2t.net/addgene:158299 ; RRID:Addgene_158299)
