>Addgene plasmid #158299 | pLKO_HSV.NWS.VSVg_NGFR | depositor partial sequence | sequence record 305467 | Tagged NGFR
ATGGGGGCAGGTGCCACCGGCCGCGCCATGGACGGGCCGCGCCTGCTGCTGTTGCTGCTTCTGGGGGTGT
CCCTTGGAGGTGCCAAGGAGGCATGCCAGCCCGAGCTGGCCCCCGAGGACCCCGAGGACGGAGGAGGCGG
GGGAGGGAACTGGTCCCACCCCCAATTCGAGAAAGGAGGAGGCGGGGGAGGGTATACAGATATCGAAATG
AATAGACTCGGAAAGCCCACAGGCCTGTACACACACAGCGGTGAGTGCTGCAAAGCCTGCAACCTGGGCG
AGGGTGTGGCCCAGCCTTGTGGAGCCAACCAGACCGTGTGTGAGCCCTGCCTGGACAGCGTGACGTTCTC
CGACGTGGTGAGCGCGACCGAGCCGTGCAAGCCGTGCACCGAGTGCGTGGGGCTCCAGAGCATGTCGGCG
CCGTGCGTGGAGGCCGACGACGCCGTGTGCCGCTGCGCCTACGGCTACTACCAGGATGAGACGACTGGGC
GCTGCGAGGCGTGCCGCGTGTGCGAGGCGGGCTCGGGCCTCGTGTTCTCCTGCCAGGACAAGCAGAACAC
CGTGTGCGAGGAGTGCCCCGACGGCACGTATTCCGACGAGGCCAACCACGTGGACCCGTGCCTGCCCTGC
ACCGTGTGCGAGGACACCGAGCGCCAGCTCCGCGAGTGCACACGCTGGGCCGACGCCGAGTGCGAGGAGA
TCCCTGGCCGTTGGATTACACGGTCCACACCCCCAGAGGGCTCGGACAGCACAGCCCCCAGCACCCAGGA
GCCTGAGGCACCTCCAGAACAAGACCTCATAGCCAGCACGGTGGCAGGTGTGGTGACCACAGTGATGGGC
AGCTCCCAGCCCGTGGTGACCCGAGGCACCACCGACAACCTCATCCCTGTCTATTGCTCCATCCTGGCTG
CTGTGGTTGTGGGCCTTGTGGCCTACATAGCCTTCAAGAGGTGGAACAGGGGTATCCTCTAG
